>Addgene plasmid #199034 | pGL1_2 | addgene full sequence | sequence record 397976 | Addgene NGS Result
GATCCTGGTATCGGTCTGCGATTCCGACTCGTCCAACATCAATACAACCTATTAATTTCCCCTCGTCAAA
AATAAGGTTATCAAGTGAGAAATCACCATGAGTGACGACTGAATCCGGTGAGAATGGCAAAAGCTTATGC
ATTTCTTTCCAGACTTGTTCAACAGGCCAGCCATTACGCTCGTCATCAAAATCACTCGCATCAACCAAAC
CGTTATTCATTCGTGATTGCGCCTGAGCGAGACGAAATACGCGATCGCTGTTAAAAGGACAATTACAAAC
AGGAATCGAATGCAACCGGCGCAGGAACACTGCCAGCGCATCAACAATATTTTCACCTGAATCAGGATAT
TCTTCTAATACCTGGAATGCTGTTTTCCCGGGGATCGCAGTGGTGAGTAACCATGCATCATCAGGAGTAC
GGATAAAATGCTTGATGGTCGGAAGAGGCATAAATTCCGTCAGCCAGTTTAGTCTGACCATCTCATCTGT
AACATCATTGGCAACGCTACCTTTGCCATGTTTCAGAAACAACTCTGGCGCATCGGGCTTCCCATACAAT
CGATAGATTGTCGCACCTGATTGCCCGACATTATCGCGAGCCCATTTATACCCATATAAATCAGCATCCA
TGTTGGAATTTAATCGCGGCCTCGAGCAAGACGTTTCCCGTTGAATATGGCTCATAACACCCCTTGTATT
ACTGTTTATGTAAGCAGACAGTTTTATTGTTCATGATGATATATTTTTATCTTGTGCAATGTAACATCAG
AGATTTTGAGACACAACGTGGCTTTCCCCCGCCGCTCTAGAACTAGTGGATCCAAATAAAACGAAAGGCT
CAGTCGAAAGACTGGGCCTTTCGTTTTATCTGTTGTTTGTCGCATTATACGAGACGTCCAGGTTGGGATA
CCTGAAACAAAACCCATCGTACGGCCAAGGAAGTCTCCAATAACTGTGATCCACCACAAGCGCCAGGGTT
TTCCCAGTCACGACGTTGTAAAACGACGGCCAGTCATGCATAATCCGCACGCATCTGGAATAAGGAAGTG
CCATTCCGCCTGACCTTAGCGTGCGAACAGCACGCTATTGTTGTATCATTACTCGCATCCATTCTCAGGC
TGTCTCGTCTCGTCTCCGAGCTCTTCAATGAGTCAGGGTCACGCGTAGGACGCGTCGAGTAGGGTCCCTT
TAATCAGATGCGTCGGTTCCGCAGCCACACGCCGTGTGAAGCTGGGGAGCTAAAATAAGCGATTTAAAGC
GTGATGTGAGTTTAATCTATGAAAGCACTAAGGAATTCCTTAAGGAACGTACAGACGGCTTAAAAGCCTT
TAAAAACGTTTTTAAGGGGTTTGTAGACAAGGTAAAGGATAAAACAGCACAATTCCAAGAAAAACACGAT
TTAGAACCTAAAAAGAACGAATTTGAACTAACTCATAACCGAGAGGTAAAAAAAGAACGAAGTCGAGATC
AGGGAATGAGTTTATAAAATAAAAAAAGCACCTGAAAAGGTGTCTTTTTTTGATGGTTTTGAACTTGTTC
TTTCTTATCTTGATACATATAGAAATAACGTCATTTTTATTTTAGTTGCTGAAAGGTGCGTTGAAGTGTT
GGTATGTATGTGTTTTAAAGTATTGAAAACCCTTAAAATTGGTTGCACAGAAAAACCCCATCTGTTAAAG
TTATAAGTGACTAAACAAATAACTAAATAGATGGGGGTTTCTTTTAATATTATGTGTCCTAATAGTAGCA
TTTATTCAGATGAAAAATCAAGGGTTTTAGTGGACAAGACAAAAAGTGGAAAAGTTAGACCATGGAGAGA
AAAGAAAATCGCTAATGTTGATTACTTTGAACTTCTGCATATTCTTGAATTTAAAAAGGCTGAAAGAGTA
AAAGATTGTGCTGAAATATTAGAGTATAAACAAAATCGTGAAACAGGCGAAAGAAAGTTGTATCGAGTGT
GGTTTTGTAAATCCAGGCTTTGTCCAATGTGCAACTGGAGGAGAGCAATGAAACATGGCATTCAGTCACA
AAAGGTTGTTGCTGAAGTTATTAAACAAAAGCCAACAGTTCGTTGGTTGTTTCTCACATTAACAGTTAAA
AATGTTTATGATGGCGAAGAATTAAATAAGAGTTTGTCAGATATGGCTCAAGGATTTCGCCGAATGATGC
AATATAAAAAAATTAATAAAAATCTTGTTGGTTTTATGCGTGCAACGGAAGTGACAATAAATAATAAAGA
TAATTCTTATAATCAGCACATGCATGTATTGGTATGTGTGGAACCAACTTATTTTAAGAATACAGAAAAC
TACGTGAATCAAAAACAATGGATTCAATTTTGGAAAAAGGCAATGAAATTAGACTATGATCCAAATGTAA
AAGTTCAAATGATTCGACCGAAAAATAAATATAAATCGGATATACAATCGGCAATTGACGAAACTGCAAA
ATATCCTGTAAAGGATACGGATTTTATGACCGATGATGAAGAAAAGAATTTGAAACGTTTGTCTGATTTG
GAGGAAGGTTTACACCGTAAAAGGTTAATCTCCTATGGTGGTTTGTTAAAAGAAATACATAAAAAATTAA
ACCTTGATGACACAGAAGAAGGCGATTTGATTCATACAGATGATGACGAAAAAGCCGATGAAGATGGATT
TTCTATTATTGCAATGTGGAATTGGGAACGGAAAAATTATTTTATTAAAGAGTAGTTCAACAAACGGGCC
AGTTTGTTGAAGATTAGATGCTATAATTGCGCTAGCATGAAGAGCACCCCAGGATACATAGATTACCACA
ACTCCGAGCCCTTCCACCTAGCGTGCTAACCACGCACGCTATTGTTGTATAGGCTAGGTGGAGGCTCAGT
GATGATAAGTCTGCGATGGTGGATGCATGTGTCATGGTCATAGCTGTTTCCTGTGTGAAATTGTTATCCG
CTCAGAGGGCACAATCCTATTCCGCGCTATCCGACAATCTCCAAGACATTAGGTGGAGTTCAGTTCGGCG
TATGGCATATGTCGCTGGAAAGAACATGTGAGCAAAAGGCCAGCAAAAGGCCAGGAACCGTAAAAAGGCC
GCGTTGCTGGCGTTTTTCCATAGGCTCCGCCCCCCTGACGAGCATCACAAAAATCGACGCTCAAGTCAGA
GGTGGCGAAACCCGACAGGACTATAAAGATACCAGGCGTTTCCCCCTGGAAGCTCCCTCGTGCGCTCTCC
TGTTCCGACCCTGCCGCTTACCGGATACCTGTCCGCCTTTCTCCCTTCGGGAAGCGTGGCGCTTTCTCAT
AGCTCACGCTGTAGGTATCTCAGTTCGGTGTAGGTCGTTCGCTCCAAGCTGGGCTGTGTGCACGAACCCC
CCGTTCAGCCCGACCGCTGCGCCTTATCCGGTAACTATCGTCTTGAGTCCAACCCGGTAAGACACGACTT
ATCGCCACTGGCAGCAGCCACTGGTAACAGGATTAGCAGAGCGAGGTATGTAGGCGGTGCTACAGAGTTC
TTGAAGTGGTGGCCTAACTACGGCTACACTAGAAGAACAGTATTTGGTATCTGCGCTCTGCTGAAGCCAG
TTACCTTCGGAAAAAGAGTTGGTAGCTCTTGATCCGGCAAACAAACCACCGCTGGTAGCGGTGGTTTTTT
TGTTTGCAAGCAGCAGATTACGCGCAGAAAAAAAGGATCTCAAGAAGATCCTTTGATCTTTTCTACGGGG
TCTGACGCTCTATTCAACAAAGCCGCCGTCCCGTCAAGTCAGCGTAAATGGGTAGGGGGCTTCAAATCGT
CCGCTCTGCCAGTGTTACAACCAATTAACAAATTCTGATTAGAAAAACTCATCGAGCATCAAATGAAACT
GCAATTTATTCATATCAGGATTATCAATACCATATTTTTGAAAAAGCCGTTTCTGTAATGAAGGAGAAAA
CTCACCGAGGCAGTTCCATAGGATGGCAA
Features (pLannotate 1.2.2; 7 found; start..end, strand, type, name):
    801..823     +  misc_feature   MCS (fragment): pBluescript multiple cloning site
    823..869     +  terminator     rrnB T1 terminator: transcription terminator T1 from the E. coli rrnB gene
    971..1014    -  CDS            lacZα (fragment): LacZα fragment of β-galactosidase; lacZ fragment
   1239..1484    +  CDS            pre (fragment): PRE2_STAAM - Also known as mob. Protein inferred from homology: Swiss-Prot protein existence level 3. The interaction of the RSA site and the PRE protein may not only serves a function in plasmid maintenance, but may also contributes to the distribution of small antibiotic resistance plasmids among Gram- positive bacteria. From Staphylococcus aureus (strain Mu50 / ATCC 700699).
   1711..2715    +  CDS            repB: RepB replication protein; repB; from Enterococcus faecalis plasmid pAMα1 AAN03827.1 22652809.0
   3095..3683    -  rep_origin     ori: high-copy-number ColE1/pMB1/pBR322/pUC origin of replication
   3819..685     -  CDS            KanR (across the origin): aminoglycoside phosphotransferase; aph(3')-Ia; confers resistance to kanamycin in bacteria or G418 (Geneticin®) in eukaryotes
