[The description below was written by a language model from this plasmid's Addgene catalogue record and pLannotate feature annotations shown in this document.]
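Description:
pGL1_2 is a 3,949-nt synthetic biology plasmid built on the pGLDV_5 backbone and described as a "Level 1" construct carrying a barcoded origin of replication. It is propagated in E. coli at high copy through a ColE1/pUC-type origin. Selection is with kanamycin via an aph(3')-Ia aminoglycoside phosphotransferase gene, which spans the numbering origin of the circular sequence.

The insert is the replication region of pUB110, paired with a short sequencing identifier recorded as NGS barcode 2. pUB110 is generally known as a small Gram-positive plasmid. The automated annotation is consistent with this payload. It finds a complete RepB-type replication initiator coding sequence, matched by homology to an Enterococcus plasmid protein, and upstream of it a fragment of a pre/mob gene of the kind found on small staphylococcal resistance plasmids. The barcode itself is not annotated in the feature table, so its position cannot be stated from the record. Other annotated features are an rrnB T1 transcription terminator and short remnants of a pBluescript-style multiple cloning site and lacZα, probably leftovers of the destination vector's cloning cassette. The cloning method is listed as unknown.

The associated work concerns high-throughput identification of functional origins of replication in non-model bacteria. In that context the plasmid serves as a modular part that links one candidate origin to a unique barcode, presumably so that origins supporting replication in a given host can be identified by sequencing. The "Level 1" label suggests a hierarchical assembly scheme, but the record does not describe later assembly steps or any selection marker for the target host.
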