Addgene plasmid #199034: pGL1_2
Purpose: Level 1 plasmid, barcoded ORI
Depositing lab: Charlie Gilbert & Nili Ostrov & Cultivarium Tools. Depositing organization: Cultivarium, Convergent Research. Publication: A scalable framework for high-throughput identification of functional origins of replication in non-model bacteria. Gilbert C, Brumwell SL, Crits-Christoph A, Kang SC, Martin-Moldes Z, Alsharif W, Esmurria A, Nguyen M-A, Lee HH, Ostrov N. bioRxiv 2023.05.19.541510 10.1101/2023.05.19.541510.
Backbone
  Vector backbone: pGLDV_5
  Vector type: Synthetic Biology
Growth in bacteria
  Bacterial resistance: Kanamycin, 50 μg/mL
  Growth temperature: 37°C
  Growth strain: E. coli Zymo 10B
  Copy number: High Copy
Gene/Insert
  Gene/Insert name: pUB110 ORI plus NGS barcode 2
  Species: Synthetic
  Cloning method: Unknown
Terms and licenses: Academic/Nonprofit Terms; Industry Terms: Not Available to Industry
How to cite: pGL1_2 was a gift from Charlie Gilbert & Nili Ostrov & Cultivarium Tools (Addgene plasmid # 199034 ; http://n2t.net/addgene:199034 ; RRID:Addgene_199034)
